Addgene plasmid #178148: SYNJ1_Halo_C_allele
Purpose: Donor vector for endogenous tagging of human SYNJ1 at the C-terminus with halotag
Depositing lab: iPSC Neurodegenerative Disease Initiative (iNDI) & Michael Ward.
Backbone
  Vector backbone: pUC57-BsaI-Free
  Vector type: Donor vector
Growth in bacteria
  Bacterial resistance: Ampicillin, 100 μg/mL
  Growth temperature: 37°C
  Growth strain: DH5alpha
  Copy number: High Copy
Gene/Insert
  Gene/Insert name: Halotag (alt name: SYNJ1)
  Species: H. sapiens (human)
  Entrez Gene: SYNJ1 (a.k.a. DEE53, EIEE53, INPP5G, PARK20)
  Cloning method: Unknown
Terms and licenses: Academic/Nonprofit Terms; Industry Terms: Not Available to Industry
How to cite: SYNJ1_Halo_C_allele was a gift from iPSC Neurodegenerative Disease Initiative (iNDI) & Michael Ward (Addgene plasmid # 178148 ; http://n2t.net/addgene:178148 ; RRID:Addgene_178148)
