[The description below was written by a language model from this plasmid's Addgene catalogue record and pLannotate feature annotations shown in this document.]
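Description:
SYNJ1_Halo_C_allele is a 4,442-nt donor (repair template) plasmid built on the pUC57-BsaI-Free cloning backbone, designed for endogenous tagging of the human SYNJ1 gene (synaptojanin 1, also catalogued as PARK20/INPP5G) at its C-terminus with HaloTag. It is a purely bacterial propagation vector. A high-copy ColE1/pUC-type origin drives replication in E. coli, and the β-lactamase gene (AmpR) with its own promoter gives ampicillin selection. The remaining backbone annotations are standard pUC remnants flanking the cloning site with no functional role in the tagging application: fragments of rop, bom, lacZα and lacI, plus the lac promoter, lac operator and CAP binding site.

The payload lies between the lacZα fragment and the lac promoter region. Its only annotated functional element is an open reading frame of roughly 0.9 kb matched to the haloalkane dehalogenase DhaA. HaloTag was engineered from this enzyme family, and it forms a covalent bond with chloroalkane ligands that carry fluorophores, affinity handles or degrader moieties. The unannotated sequence on either side of this ORF, several hundred bases each, presumably corresponds to SYNJ1 genomic homology arms, although the feature table does not label them. The very short "protein A" hit upstream is probably a spurious match. No mammalian promoter, selection marker or polyadenylation signal is annotated, which fits a design in which the tag is expressed from the native SYNJ1 locus after in-frame integration.

The record does not describe the nuclease or guide RNA used with this donor. Its deposit by an iPSC neurodegeneration initiative suggests use in making knock-in human iPSC lines for imaging, pulldown or manipulation of endogenous synaptojanin 1.
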