Features (pLannotate 1.2.2; 12 found; start..end, strand, type, name):
    200..788     -  rep_origin     ori: high-copy-number ColE1/pMB1/pBR322/pUC origin of replication
    959..1819    -  CDS            AmpR: β-lactamase; bla; confers resistance to ampicillin, carbenicillin, and related antibiotics
   1820..1924    -  promoter       AmpR promoter: bla
   2019..2054    +  CDS            rop (fragment): Rop protein, which maintains plasmids at low copy number; rop
   2156..2255    +  misc_feature   bom (fragment): basis of mobility region from pBR322
   2261..2418    -  CDS            lacZα (fragment): LacZα fragment of β-galactosidase; lacZ fragment
   2736..2752    -  CDS            protein A (fragment): immunoglobulin binding domains of Staphylocuccus aureus protein A
   2895..3770    +  CDS            dhaA: DHAA_PSEPV - Experimental evidence at protein level: Swiss-Prot protein existence level 1. Catalyzes hydrolytic cleavage of carbon-halogen bonds in halogenated aliphatic compounds, leading to the formation of the corresponding primary alcohols, halide ions and protons. Has a broad substrate specificity, as it is able to dehalogenate mono- and di- chlorinated and brominated alkanes (up to at least C10), and the two isomers of 1,3-dichloropropene to 3-chloroallyl alcohol; the highest activity was found with 1,2-dibromoethane, while no activity was observed with the analog 1,2-dichloroethane. Fro
   4264..4280    -  protein_bind   lac operator: The lac repressor binds to the lac operator to inhibit transcription in E. coli. This inhibition can be relieved by adding lactose or isopropyl-β-D-thiogalactopyranoside (IPTG). lac repressor encoded by lacI
   4288..4318    -  promoter       lac promoter: promoter for the E. coli lac operon
   4333..4354    -  protein_bind   CAP binding site: CAP binding activates transcription in the presence of cAMP. E. coli catabolite activator protein
   4367..17      -  CDS            lacI (fragment) (across the origin): lac repressor; lacI; The lac repressor binds to the lac operator to inhibit transcription in E. coli. This inhibition can be relieved by adding lactose or isopropyl-β-D-thiogalactopyranoside (IPTG).
>Addgene plasmid #178148 | SYNJ1_Halo_C_allele | addgene full sequence | sequence record 349079 | Addgene NGS Result
GTTTGCGTATTGGGCGCTCTTCCGCTTCCTCGCTCACTGACTCGCTGCGCTCGGTCGTTCGGCTGCGGCG
AGCGGTATCAGCTCACTCAAAGGCGGTAATACGGTTATCCACAGAATCAGGGGATAACGCAGGAAAGAAC
ATGTGAGCAAAAGGCCAGCAAAAGGCCAGGAACCGTAAAAAGGCCGCGTTGCTGGCGTTTTTCCATAGGC
TCCGCCCCCCTGACGAGCATCACAAAAATCGACGCTCAAGTCAGAGGTGGCGAAACCCGACAGGACTATA
AAGATACCAGGCGTTTCCCCCTGGAAGCTCCCTCGTGCGCTCTCCTGTTCCGACCCTGCCGCTTACCGGA
TACCTGTCCGCCTTTCTCCCTTCGGGAAGCGTGGCGCTTTCTCATAGCTCACGCTGTAGGTATCTCAGTT
CGGTGTAGGTCGTTCGCTCCAAGCTGGGCTGTGTGCACGAACCCCCCGTTCAGCCCGACCGCTGCGCCTT
ATCCGGTAACTATCGTCTTGAGTCCAACCCGGTAAGACACGACTTATCGCCACTGGCAGCAGCCACTGGT
AACAGGATTAGCAGAGCGAGGTATGTAGGCGGTGCTACAGAGTTCTTGAAGTGGTGGCCTAACTACGGCT
ACACTAGAAGAACAGTATTTGGTATCTGCGCTCTGCTGAAGCCAGTTACCTTCGGAAAAAGAGTTGGTAG
CTCTTGATCCGGCAAACAAACCACCGCTGGTAGCGGTGGTTTTTTTGTTTGCAAGCAGCAGATTACGCGC
AGAAAAAAAGGATCTCAAGAAGATCCTTTGATCTTTTCTACGGGGTCTGACGCTCAGTGGAACGAAAACT
CACGTTAAGGGATTTTGGTCATGAGATTATCAAAAAGGATCTTCACCTAGATCCTTTTAAATTAAAAATG
AAGTTTTAAATCAATCTAAAGTATATATGAGTAAACTTGGTCTGACAGTTACCAATGCTTAATCAGTGAG
GCACCTATCTCAGCGATCTGTCTATTTCGTTCATCCATAGTTGCCTGACTCCCCGTCGTGTAGATAACTA
CGATACGGGAGGGCTTACCATCTGGCCCCAGTGCTGCAATGATACCGCGAGATCCACGCTCACCGGCTCC
AGATTTATCAGCAATAAACCAGCCAGCCGGAAGGGCCGAGCGCAGAAGTGGTCCTGCAACTTTATCCGCC
TCCATCCAGTCTATTAATTGTTGCCGGGAAGCTAGAGTAAGTAGTTCGCCAGTTAATAGTTTGCGCAACG
TTGTTGCCATTGCTACAGGCATCGTGGTGTCACGCTCGTCGTTTGGTATGGCTTCATTCAGCTCCGGTTC
CCAACGATCAAGGCGAGTTACATGATCCCCCATGTTGTGCAAAAAAGCGGTTAGCTCCTTCGGTCCTCCG
ATCGTTGTCAGAAGTAAGTTGGCCGCAGTGTTATCACTCATGGTTATGGCAGCACTGCATAATTCTCTTA
CTGTCATGCCATCCGTAAGATGCTTTTCTGTGACTGGTGAGTACTCAACCAAGTCATTCTGAGAATAGTG
TATGCGGCGACCGAGTTGCTCTTGCCCGGCGTCAATACGGGATAATACCGCGCCACATAGCAGAACTTTA
AAAGTGCTCATCATTGGAAAACGTTCTTCGGGGCGAAAACTCTCAAGGATCTTACCGCTGTTGAGATCCA
GTTCGATGTAACCCACTCGTGCACCCAACTGATCTTCAGCATCTTTTACTTTCACCAGCGTTTCTGGGTG
AGCAAAAACAGGAAGGCAAAATGCCGCAAAAAAGGGAATAAGGGCGACACGGAAATGTTGAATACTCATA
CTCTTCCTTTTTCAATATTATTGAAGCATTTATCAGGGTTATTGTCTCATGAGCGGATACATATTTGAAT
GTATTTAGAAAAATAAACAAATAGGGGTTCCGCGCACATTTCCCCGAAAAGTGCCACCTGACGTCTAAGA
AACCATTATTATCATGACATTAACCTATAAAAATAGGCGTATCACGAGGCCCTTTCGTCTCGCGCGTTTC
GGTGATGACGGTGAAAACCTCTGACACATGCAGCTCCCGGAGACGGTCACAGCTTGTCTGTAAGCGGATG
CCGGGAGCAGACAAGCCCGTCAGGGCGCGTCAGCGGGTGTTGGCGGGTGTCGGGGCTGGCTTAACTATGC
GGCATCAGAGCAGATTGTACTGAGAGTGCACCATATGCGGTGTGAAATACCGCACAGATGCGTAAGGAGA
AAATACCGCATCAGGCGCCATTCGCCATTCAGGCTGCGCAACTGTTGGGAAGGGCGATCGGTGCGGGCCT
CTTCGCTATTACGCCAGCTGGCGAAAGGGGGATGTGCTGCAAGGCGATTAAGTTGGGTAACGCCAGGGTT
TTCCCAGTCACGACGTTGTAAAACGACGGCCAGTGAATTCGAGCTCGGTACCTCGCGAATGCATCTAGAC
CTCCAAATACCATCACACAGGGGCTTATGGAATCAACATATGAATTTGGGAGGGGAGAGCACACAAATAT
TCAGTCCATAACAGGTTGCTTAAAATATTTTAGAACTCTGAAATCATTTGGAGTATTATTTTTGGAATAA
CAAAACTGAACTGGTTAGTAATCAACCTCAGACAAAACTAAAGTCTGGACCCTAATTCAACAAAATTATA
AAAGGAATTGGAATTGTCTTTTGAATTTATGTTACAACCTGCAAATATTGCTGCTCTTGGGTTCTGTCTG
TAACTTAGAAAGCATTTTGTTGACTGAATTGTTAGGGTTGCTGGTTGATCTCGGATTGTCCTCCTAACTC
TTTCCTTTGATGTCTGTTTCCTTTCTCAAAGCAGGAGCAACCATCAGGGGGTGGAGGAGGTTCTGGAGGC
GGTGGAAGTGGTGGCGGAGGTAGCGCCGAGATCGGCACCGGCTTTCCCTTCGATCCTCACTACGTGGAAG
TGCTGGGCGAGAGAATGCACTATGTGGACGTGGGCCCCAGAGATGGAACCCCTGTGCTGTTTCTGCACGG
CAACCCTACCAGCAGCTACGTGTGGCGGAACATCATCCCTCACGTGGCCCCTACACACAGATGTATCGCC
CCTGACCTGATCGGCATGGGCAAGAGCGATAAGCCCGACCTGGGCTACTTCTTCGACGACCACGTGCGGT
TCATGGACGCCTTTATTGAGGCCCTCGGCCTGGAAGAGGTGGTGCTGGTTATTCACGATTGGGGCAGCGC
CCTGGGATTCCACTGGGCCAAGAGAAACCCCGAGAGAGTGAAGGGAATCGCCTTCATGGAATTCATCAGG
CCCATTCCTACCTGGGACGAGTGGCCTGAGTTCGCCAGAGAGACATTCCAGGCCTTCAGAACCACCGACG
TGGGCAGAAAGCTGATCATCGACCAGAACGTGTTCATCGAGGGCACCCTGCCTATGGGAGTCGTCAGACC
ACTGACCGAGGTGGAAATGGACCACTACAGAGAGCCCTTTCTGAACCCCGTGGACCGGGAACCTCTTTGG
AGATTCCCCAACGAGCTGCCCATTGCCGGCGAGCCTGCTAATATTGTGGCCCTGGTGGAAGAGTACATGG
ACTGGCTGCATCAGAGCCCCGTGCCTAAGCTGCTGTTTTGGGGAACACCCGGCGTGCTGATTCCTCCTGC
TGAAGCTGCCAGACTGGCCAAGAGCCTGCCTAATTGCAAGGCCGTGGATATCGGCCCTGGCCTGAATCTG
CTGCAAGAGGACAACCCCGATCTGATCGGCTCCGAGATTGCCAGATGGCTGAGCACCCTGGAAATCAGCG
GATAACAGGTATCTGACAATTTATCAATCTTACATGTGTTTTCATCCGTCTCAACACATTAGATGTATGA
ATCTCTGCTTCATACATCTAAAGTTTCACCCATTTTTAAAACCACCTGTCTCCATTAATAAATTCTATCA
TACCATAAAACCTGCTTTTTCTTTTTCTTAGTATTTTGGATTTTAGGAACCATGTAGTTGTTCTTGCTAA
TGCTTTACCACTTTTTGCTTCATTTTTTTATGAAAATTAACAAAACTAAAAAGTGTAACTTCAAGAAAGT
AAGATTTAGGTATATGAAGGCCTTTTTGGCAAAACCAGATCGGTTCTTGGTTTTAACAATGGCATTTATG
TAATTACATAAACACAAAATTCAGTATGTTTTTTAGGAAAAAATATTTGGGGGAAGGATCCCGGGCCCGT
CGACTGCAGAGGCCTGCATGCAAGCTTGGCGTAATCATGGTCATAGCTGTTTCCTGTGTGAAATTGTTAT
CCGCTCACAATTCCACACAACATACGAGCCGGAAGCATAAAGTGTAAAGCCTGGGGTGCCTAATGAGTGA
GCTAACTCACATTAATTGCGTTGCGCTCACTGCCCGCTTTCCAGTCGGGAAACCTGTCGTGCCAGCTGCA
TTAATGAATCGGCCAACGCGCGGGGAGAGGCG
