>Addgene plasmid #178148 | SYNJ1_Halo_C_allele | depositor partial sequence | sequence record 345785 | insert
CCTCCAAATACCATCACACAGGGGCTTATGGAATCAACATATGAATTTGGGAGGGGAGAGCACACAAATA
TTCAGTCCATAACAGGTTGCTTAAAATATTTTAGAACTCTGAAATCATTTGGAGTATTATTTTTGGAATA
ACAAAACTGAACTGGTTAGTAATCAACCTCAGACAAAACTAAAGTCTGGACCCTAATTCAACAAAATTAT
AAAAGGAATTGGAATTGTCTTTTGAATTTATGTTACAACCTGCAAATATTGCTGCTCTTGGGTTCTGTCT
GTAACTTAGAAAGCATTTTGTTGACTGAATTGTTAGGGTTGCTGGTTGATCTCGGATTGTCCTCCTAACT
CTTTCCTTTGATGTCTGTTTCCTTTCTCAAAGCAGGAGCAACCATCAGGGGGTGGAGGAGGTTCTGGAGG
CGGTGGAAGTGGTGGCGGAGGTAGCGCCGAGATCGGCACCGGCTTTCCCTTCGATCCTCACTACGTGGAA
GTGCTGGGCGAGAGAATGCACTATGTGGACGTGGGCCCCAGAGATGGAACCCCTGTGCTGTTTCTGCACG
GCAACCCTACCAGCAGCTACGTGTGGCGGAACATCATCCCTCACGTGGCCCCTACACACAGATGTATCGC
CCCTGACCTGATCGGCATGGGCAAGAGCGATAAGCCCGACCTGGGCTACTTCTTCGACGACCACGTGCGG
TTCATGGACGCCTTTATTGAGGCCCTCGGCCTGGAAGAGGTGGTGCTGGTTATTCACGATTGGGGCAGCG
CCCTGGGATTCCACTGGGCCAAGAGAAACCCCGAGAGAGTGAAGGGAATCGCCTTCATGGAATTCATCAG
GCCCATTCCTACCTGGGACGAGTGGCCTGAGTTCGCCAGAGAGACATTCCAGGCCTTCAGAACCACCGAC
GTGGGCAGAAAGCTGATCATCGACCAGAACGTGTTCATCGAGGGCACCCTGCCTATGGGAGTCGTCAGAC
CACTGACCGAGGTGGAAATGGACCACTACAGAGAGCCCTTTCTGAACCCCGTGGACCGGGAACCTCTTTG
GAGATTCCCCAACGAGCTGCCCATTGCCGGCGAGCCTGCTAATATTGTGGCCCTGGTGGAAGAGTACATG
GACTGGCTGCATCAGAGCCCCGTGCCTAAGCTGCTGTTTTGGGGAACACCCGGCGTGCTGATTCCTCCTG
CTGAAGCTGCCAGACTGGCCAAGAGCCTGCCTAATTGCAAGGCCGTGGATATCGGCCCTGGCCTGAATCT
GCTGCAAGAGGACAACCCCGATCTGATCGGCTCCGAGATTGCCAGATGGCTGAGCACCCTGGAAATCAGC
GGATAACAGGTATCTGACAATTTATCAATCTTACATGTGTTTTCATCCGTCTCAACACATTAGATGTATG
AATCTCTGCTTCATACATCTAAAGTTTCACCCATTTTTAAAACCACCTGTCTCCATTAATAAATTCTATC
ATACCATAAAACCTGCTTTTTCTTTTTCTTAGTATTTTGGATTTTAGGAACCATGTAGTTGTTCTTGCTA
ATGCTTTACCACTTTTTGCTTCATTTTTTTATGAAAATTAACAAAACTAAAAAGTGTAACTTCAAGAAAG
TAAGATTTAGGTATATGAAGGCCTTTTTGGCAAAACCAGATCGGTTCTTGGTTTTAACAATGGCATTTAT
GTAATTACATAAACACAAAATTCAGTATGTTTTTTAGGAAAAAATATTTGGGGGAA
